>Addgene plasmid #100755 | Myc-Nix-delta TM | addgene full sequence | sequence record 193039 | Addgene NGS Result
ACGGGCCAGATATACGCGTTGACATTGATTATTGACTAGTTATTAATAGTAATCAATTACGGGGTCATTA
GTTCATAGCCCATATATGGAGTTCCGCGTTACATAACTTACGGTAAATGGCCCGCCTGGCTGACCGCCCA
ACGACCCCCGCCCATTGACGTCAATAATGACGTATGTTCCCATAGTAACGCCAATAGGGACTTTCCATTG
ACGTCAATGGGTGGAGTATTTACGGTAAACTGCCCACTTGGCAGTACATCAAGTGTATCATATGCCAAGT
ACGCCCCCTATTGACGTCAATGACGGTAAATGGCCCGCCTGGCATTATGCCCAGTACATGACCTTATGGG
ACTTTCCTACTTGGCAGTACATCTACGTATTAGTCATCGCTATTACCATGGTGATGCGGTTTTGGCAGTA
CATCAATGGGCGTGGATAGCGGTTTGACTCACGGGGATTTCCAAGTCTCCACCCCATTGACGTCAATGGG
AGTTTGTTTTGGCACCAAAATCAACGGGACTTTCCAAAATGTCGTAACAACTCCGCCCCATTGACGCAAA
TGGGCGGTAGGCGTGTACGGTGGGAGGTCTATATAAGCAGAGCTCTCTGGCTAACTAGAGAACCCACTGC
TTACTGGCTTATCGAAATTAATACGACTCACTATAGGGAGACCCAAGCTTGGTACCATGGAGCAGAAGCT
GATCTCCGAGGAGGACCTGGGATCCATCGATGTCGACGAATTCATGTCGTCCCACCTAGTCGAGCCGCCG
CCGCCCCTGCACAACAACAACAACAACTGCGAGGAAAATGAGCAGTCTCTGCCCCCGCCGGCCGGCCTCA
ACAGTTCCTGGGTGGAGCTACCCATGAACAGCAGCAATGGCAATGATAATGGCAATGGGAAAAATGGGGG
GCTGGAACACGTACCATCCTCATCCTCCATCCACAATGGAGACATGGAGAAGATTCTTTTGGATGCACAA
CATGAATCAGGACAGAGTAGTTCCAGAGGCAGTTCTCACTGTGACAGCCCTTCGCCACAAGAAGATGGGC
AGATCATGTTTGATGTGGAAATGCACACCAGCAGGGACCATAGCTCTCAGTCAGAAGAAGAAGTTGTAGA
AGGAGAGAAGGAAGTCGAGGCTTTGAAGAAAAGTGCGGACTGGGTATCAGACTGGTCCAGTAGACCCGAA
AACATTCCACCCAAGGAGTTCCACTTCAGACACCCTAAACGTTCTGTGTCTTTAAGCATGAGGAAAAGTG
GAGCCATGAAGAAAGGGGGTATTTTCTCCGCAGAATTTTGACTCGAGCATGCATCTAGAGGGCCCTATTC
TATAGTGTCACCTAAATGCTAGAGCTCGCTGATCAGCCTCGACTGTGCCTTCTAGTTGCCAGCCATCTGT
TGTTTGCCCCTCCCCCGTGCCTTCCTTGACCCTGGAAGGTGCCACTCCCACTGTCCTTTCCTAATAAAAT
GAGGAAATTGCATCGCATTGTCTGAGTAGGTGTCATTCTATTCTGGGGGGTGGGGTGGGGCAGGACAGCA
AGGGGGAGGATTGGGAAGACAATAGCAGGCATGCTGGGGATGCGGTGGGCTCTATGGCTTCTGAGGCGGA
AAGAACCAGCTGGGGCTCTAGGGGGTATCCCC
[124 nt withheld, positions 1643-1766]
C
[91 nt withheld, positions 1768-1858]
A
[49 nt withheld, positions 1860-1908]
CCTTTGACGTTGGAGTCCACGTTCTTT
[37 nt withheld, positions 1936-1972]
ACCCTATCTCGGTCTATTCTTTTGATTTATAAGGGATTTTGCCGATTTCGGCCTATTGGTTAAAAAATGA
GCTGATTTAACAAAAATTTAACGCGAATTAATTCTGTGGAATGTGTGTCAGTTAGGGTGTGGAAAGTCCC
CAGGCTCCCCAGCAGGCAGAAGTATGCAAAGCATGCATCTCAATTAGTCAGCAACCAGGTGTGGAAAGTC
CCCAGGCTCCCCAGCAGGCAGAAGTATGCAAAGCATGCATCTCAATTAGTCAGCAACCATAGTCCCGCCC
CTAACTCCGCCCATCCCGCCCCTAACTCCGCCCAGTTCCGCCCATTCTCCGCCCCATGGCTGACTAATTT
TTTTTATTTATGCAGAGGCCGAGGCCGCCTCTGCCTCTGAGCTATTCCAGAAGTAGTGAGGAGGCTTTTT
TGGAGGCCTAGGCTTTTGCAAAAAGCTCCCGGGAGCTTGTATATCCATTTTCGGATCTGATCAAGAGACA
GGATGAGGATCGTTTCGCATGATTGAACAAGATGGATTGCACGCAGGTTCTCCGGCCGCTTGGGTGGAGA
GGCTATTCGGCTATGACTGGGCACAACAGACAATCGGCTGCTCTGATGCCGCCGTGTTCCGGCTGTCAGC
GCAGGGGCGCCCGGTTCTTTTTGTCAAGACCGACCTGTCCGGTGCCCTGAATGAACTGCAGGACGAGGCA
GCGCGGCTATCGTGGCTGGCCACGACGGGCGTTCCTTGCGCAGCTGTGCTCGACGTTGTCACTGAAGCGG
GAAGGGACTGGCTGCTATTGGGCGAAGTGCCGGGGCAGGATCTCCTGTCATCTCACCTTGCTCCTGCCGA
GAAAGTATCCATCATGGCTGATGCAATGCGGCGGCTGCATACGCTTGATCCGGCTACCTGCCCATTCGAC
CACCAAGCGAAACATCGCATCGAGCGAGCACGTACTCGGATGGAAGCCGGTCTTGTCGATCAGGATGATC
TGGACGAAGAGCATCAGGGGCTCGCGCCAGCCGAACTGTTCGCCAGGCTCAAGGCGCGCATGCCCGACGG
CGAGGATCTCGTCGTGACCCATGGCGATGCCTGCTTGCCGAATATCATGGTGGAAAATGGCCGCTTTTCT
GGATTCATCGACTGTGGCCGGCTGGGTGTGGCGGACCGCTATCAGGACATAGCGTTGGCTACCCGTGATA
TTGCTGAAGAGCTTGGCGGCGAATGGGCTGACCGCTTCCTCGTGCTTTACGGTATCGCCGCTCCCGATTC
GCAGCGCATCGCCTTCTATCGCCTTCTTGACGAGTTCTTCTGAGCGGGACTCTGGGGTTCGAAATGACCG
ACCAAGCGACGCCCAACCTGCCATCACGAGATTTCGATTCCACCGCCGCCTTCTATGAAAGGTTGGGCTT
CGGAATCGTTTTCCGGGACGCCGGCTGGATGATCCTCCAGCGCGGGGATCTCATGCTGGAGTTCTTCGCC
CACCCCAACTTGTTTATTGCAGCTTATAATGGTTACAAATAAAGCAATAGCATCACAAATTTCACAAATA
AAGCATTTTTTTCACTGCATTCTAGTTGTGGTTTGTCCAAACTCATCAATGTATCTTATCATGTCTGTAT
ACCGTCGACCTCTAGCTAGAGCTTGGCGTAATCATGGTCATAGCTGTTTCCTGTGTGAAATTGTTATCCG
CTCACAATTCCACACAACATACGAGCCGGAAGCATAAAGTGTAAAGCCTGGGGTGCCTAATGAGTGAGCT
AACTCACATTAATTGCGTTGCGCTCACTGCCCGCTTTCCAGTCGGGAAACCTGTCGTGCCAGCTGCATTA
ATGAATCGGCCAACGCGCGGGGAGAGGCGGTTTGCGTATTGGGCGCTCTTCCGCTTCCTCGCTCACTGAC
TCGCTGCGCTCGGTCGTTCGGCTGCGGCGAGCGGTATCAGCTCACTCAAAGGCGGTAATACGGTTATCCA
CAGAATCAGGGGATAACGCAGGAAAGAACATGTGAGCAAAAGGCCAGCAAAAGGCCAGGAACCGTAAAAA
GGCCGCGTTGCTGGCGTTTTTCCATAGGCTCCGCCCCCCTGACGAGCATCACAAAAATCGACGCTCAAGT
CAGAGGTGGCGAAACCCGACAGGACTATAAAGATACCAGGCGTTTCCCCCTGGAAGCTCCCTCGTGCGCT
CTCCTGTTCCGACCCTGCCGCTTACCGGATACCTGTCCGCCTTTCTCCCTTCGGGAAGCGTGGCGCTTTC
TCATAGCTCACGCTGTAGGTATCTCAGTTCGGTGTAGGTCGTTCGCTCCAAGCTGGGCTGTGTGCACGAA
CCCCCCGTTCAGCCCGACCGCTGCGCCTTATCCGGTAACTATCGTCTTGAGTCCAACCCGGTAAGACACG
ACTTATCGCCACTGGCAGCAGCCACTGGTAACAGGATTAGCAGAGCGAGGTATGTAGGCGGTGCTACAGA
GTTCTTGAAGTGGTGGCCTAACTACGGCTACACTAGAAGAACAGTATTTGGTATCTGCGCTCTGCTGAAG
CCAGTTACCTTCGGAAAAAGAGTTGGTAGCTCTTGATCCGGCAAACAAACCACCGCTGGTAGCGGTGGTT
TTTTTGTTTGCAAGCAGCAGATTACGCGCAGAAAAAAAGGATCTCAAGAAGATCCTTTGATCTTTTCTAC
GGGGTCTGACGCTCAGTGGAACGAAAACTCACGTTAAGGGATTTTGGTCATGAGATTATCAAAAAGGATC
TTCACCTAGATCCTTTTAAATTAAAAATGAAGTTTTAAATCAATCTAAAGTATATATGAGTAAACTTGGT
CTGACAGTTACCAATGCTTAATCAGTGAGGCACCTATCTCAGCGATCTGTCTATTTCGTTCATCCATAGT
TGCCTGACTCCCCGTCGTGTAGATAACTACGATACGGGAGGGCTTACCATCTGGCCCCAGTGCTGCAATG
ATACCGCGAGACCCACGCTCACCGGCTCCAGATTTATCAGCAATAAACCAGCCAGCCGGAAGGGCCGAGC
GCAGAAGTGGTCCTGCAACTTTATCCGCCTCCATCCAGTCTATTAATTGTTGCCGGGAAGCTAGAGTAAG
TAGTTCGCCAGTTAATAGTTTGCGCAACGTTGTTGCCATTGCTACAGGCATCGTGGTGTCACGCTCGTCG
TTTGGTATGGCTTCATTCAGCTCCGGTTCCCAACGATCAAGGCGAGTTACATGATCCCCCATGTTGTGCA
AAAAAGCGGTTAGCTCCTTCGGTCCTCCGATCGTTGTCAGAAGTAAGTTGGCCGCAGTGTTATCACTCAT
GGTTATGGCAGCACTGCATAATTCTCTTACTGTCATGCCATCCGTAAGATGCTTTTCTGTGACTGGTGAG
TACTCAACCAAGTCATTCTGAGAATAGTGTATGCGGCGACCGAGTTGCTCTTGCCCGGCGTCAATACGGG
ATAATACCGCGCCACATAGCAGAACTTTAAAAGTGCTCATCATTGGAAAACGTTCTTCGGGGCGAAAACT
CTCAAGGATCTTACCGCTGTTGAGATCCAGTTCGATGTAACCCACTCGTGCACCCAACTGATCTTCAGCA
TCTTTTACTTTCACCAGCGTTTCTGGGTGAGCAAAAACAGGAAGGCAAAATGCCGCAAAAAAGGGAATAA
GGGCGACACGGAAATGTTGAATACTCATACTCTTCCTTTTTCAATATTATTGAAGCATTTATCAGGGTTA
TTGTCTCATGAGCGGATACATATTTGAATGTATTTAGAAAAATAAACAAATAGGGGTTCCGCGCACATTT
CCCCGAAAAGTGCCACCTGACGTCGACGGATCGGGAGATCTCCCGATCCCCTATGGTGCACTCTCAGTAC
AATCTGCTCTGATGCCGCATAGTTAAGCCAGTATCTGCTCCCTGCTTGTGTGTTGGAGGTCGCTGAGTAG
TGCGCGAGCAAAATTTAAGCTACAACAAGGCAAGGCTTGACCGACAATTGCATGAAGAATCTGCTTAGGG
TTAGGCGTTTTGCGCTGCTTCGCGATGT
Features (pLannotate 1.2.2; 21 found; start..end, strand, type, name):
     21..400     +  enhancer       CMV enhancer: human cytomegalovirus immediate early enhancer
    401..604     +  promoter       CMV promoter: human cytomegalovirus (CMV) immediate early promoter
    600..633     +  LTR            5' LTR (truncated) (fragment): truncated 5' long terminal repeat (LTR) from HIV-1
    649..667     +  promoter       T7 promoter: promoter for bacteriophage T7 RNA polymerase
    744..1298    +  CDS            BNIP3L (fragment): BNI3L_HUMAN - Also known as BNIP3A, BNIP3H, NIX. Experimental evidence at protein level: Swiss-Prot protein existence level 1. Induces apoptosis. Interacts with viral and cellular anti- apoptosis proteins. Can overcome the suppressors BCL-2 and BCL-XL, although high levels of BCL-XL expression will inhibit apoptosis. Inhibits apoptosis induced by BNIP3. Involved in mitochondrial quality control via its interaction with SPATA18/MIEAP: in response to mitochondrial damage, participates in mitochondrial protein catabolic process (also named MALM) leading to the degradation of damaged proteins insi
   1329..1347    -  promoter       SP6 promoter: promoter for bacteriophage SP6 RNA polymerase
   1373..1597    +  polyA_signal   bGH poly(A) signal: bovine growth hormone polyadenylation signal
   1601..1622    +  promoter       SV40 promoter (fragment): SV40 enhancer and early promoter
   1643..2071    +  rep_origin     f1 ori (sequence partly withheld): f1 bacteriophage origin of replication; arrow indicates direction of (+) strand synthesis
   2085..2414    +  promoter       SV40 promoter: SV40 enhancer and early promoter
   2481..3272    +  CDS            neo: KKA2_KLEPN - Also known as kan, nptII. Experimental evidence at protein level: Swiss-Prot protein existence level 1. Resistance to kanamycin, neomycin, paromomycin, ribostamycin, butirosin and gentamicin B. From Klebsiella pneumoniae.
   3296..3454    +  CDS            ble (fragment): BLE_KLEPN - Experimental evidence at protein level: Swiss-Prot protein existence level 1. Binding protein with a strong affinity to the bleomycin family of antibiotics. Binds to CL990; an antimitotic-antibiotic compound. From Klebsiella pneumoniae.
   3449..3570    +  polyA_signal   SV40 poly(A) signal: SV40 polyadenylation signal
   3643..3659    -  protein_bind   lac operator: The lac repressor binds to the lac operator to inhibit transcription in E. coli. This inhibition can be relieved by adding lactose or isopropyl-β-D-thiogalactopyranoside (IPTG). lac repressor encoded by lacI
   3667..3697    -  promoter       lac promoter: promoter for the E. coli lac operon
   3712..3733    -  protein_bind   CAP binding site: CAP binding activates transcription in the presence of cAMP. E. coli catabolite activator protein
   3746..3838    -  CDS            lacI (fragment): lac repressor; lacI; The lac repressor binds to the lac operator to inhibit transcription in E. coli. This inhibition can be relieved by adding lactose or isopropyl-β-D-thiogalactopyranoside (IPTG).
   4021..4609    -  rep_origin     ori: high-copy-number ColE1/pMB1/pBR322/pUC origin of replication
   4780..5640    -  CDS            AmpR: β-lactamase; bla; confers resistance to ampicillin, carbenicillin, and related antibiotics
   5641..5745    -  promoter       AmpR promoter: bla
   5804..5856    -  misc_feature   bom (fragment): basis of mobility region from pBR322
