[The description below was written by a language model from this plasmid's Addgene catalogue record and pLannotate feature annotations shown in this document.]
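Description:
Myc-Nix-delta TM is a mammalian expression plasmid built on the pcDNA3.1(+) backbone that produces a truncated form of human NIX (BNIP3L) lacking its transmembrane domain. The insert was cloned between EcoRI and XhoI sites, both retained, and carries an N-terminal Myc epitope tag for detection with anti-Myc antibodies. Transcription is driven by the human cytomegalovirus immediate early enhancer and promoter and terminated by the bovine growth hormone polyadenylation signal. T7 and SP6 promoters flank the insert and serve as sequencing primer sites. The feature table annotates a BNIP3L fragment of about 555 bp, shorter than the 858 bp insert size in the catalogue entry. The Myc tag itself was not picked up as a separate feature, although there is unannotated sequence upstream of the BNIP3L fragment where it would be expected to lie.

The plasmid is propagated in E. coli at high copy through a ColE1/pUC-type origin with ampicillin selection from the β-lactamase gene, and an f1 origin is also present. A neomycin phosphotransferase cassette, driven by the SV40 early promoter and ending in an SV40 poly(A) signal, allows G418 selection of stably transfected mammalian cells. Several short annotations, such as the HIV-1 LTR, ble, lacI and bom fragments, appear to be backbone remnants or partial matches rather than functional parts.

The record describes the construct as a dominant negative NIX. The transmembrane domain normally anchors NIX in organelle membranes such as the mitochondrial outer membrane, so its removal would be expected to yield a mislocalised protein that interferes with endogenous NIX function. The associated publication concerns mitochondrial calcium homeostasis and permeability transition.
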