Addgene plasmid #100755: Myc-Nix-delta TM
Purpose: Mammalian expression of Nix dominant negative
Depositing lab: Joseph Gordon. Depositing organization: University of Manitoba. Publication: Myocardin regulates mitochondrial calcium homeostasis and prevents permeability transition. Mughal W, Martens M, Field J, Chapman D, Huang J, Rattan S, Hai Y, Cheung KG, Kereliuk S, West AR, Cole LK, Hatch GM, Diehl-Jones W, Keijzer R, Dolinsky VW, Dixon IM, Parmacek MS, Gordon JW. Cell Death Differ. 2018 Mar 6. pii: 10.1038/s41418-018-0073-z. doi: 10.1038/s41418-018-0073-z. PubMed 29511336.
Backbone
  Vector backbone: pcDNA3.1(+)
  Backbone size w/o insert (bp): 5400
  Vector type: Mammalian Expression
Growth in bacteria
  Bacterial resistance: Ampicillin, 100 μg/mL
  Growth temperature: 37°C
  Growth strain: DH5alpha
  Copy number: High Copy
Gene/Insert
  Gene/Insert name: Nix-_TM
  Species: H. sapiens (human)
  Insert size (bp): 858
  Mutation: TM deletion
  Entrez Gene: BNIP3L (a.k.a. BNIP3a, NIP3L, NIX)
  Promoter: CMV
  Tag / fusion protein: Myc (N terminal on insert)
  Cloning method: Restriction Enzyme; 5′ cloning site EcoRI (not destroyed); 3′ cloning site XhoI (not destroyed)
  Sequencing primers: 5′ T7; 3′ Sp6
Terms and licenses: Academic/Nonprofit Terms; Industry Terms: Not Available to Industry
How to cite: Myc-Nix-delta TM was a gift from Joseph Gordon (Addgene plasmid # 100755 ; http://n2t.net/addgene:100755 ; RRID:Addgene_100755)
