>Addgene plasmid #100755 | Myc-Nix-delta TM | depositor partial sequence | sequence record 189447 | Human Nix without TM domain
ATGTCGTCCCACCTAGTCGAGCCGCCGCCGCCCCTGCACAACAACAACAACAACTGCGAGGAAAATGAGC
AGTCTCTGCCCCCGCCGGCCGGCCTCAACAGTTCCTGGGTGGAGCTACCCATGAACAGCAGCAATGGCAA
TGATAATGGCAATGGGAAAAATGGGGGGCTGGAACACGTACCATCCTCATCCTCCATCCACAATGGAGAC
ATGGAGAAGATTCTTTTGGATGCACAACATGAATCAGGACAGAGTAGTTCCAGAGGCAGTTCTCACTGTG
ACAGCCCTTCGCCACAAGAAGATGGGCAGATCATGTTTGATGTGGAAATGCACACCAGCAGGGACCATAG
CTCTCAGTCAGAAGAAGAAGTTGTAGAAGGAGAGAAGGAAGTCGAGGCTTTGAAGAAAAGTGCGGACTGG
GTATCAGACTGGTCCAGTAGACCCGAAAACATTCCACCCAAGGAGTTCCACTTCAGACACCCTAAACGTT
CTGTGTCTTTAAGCATGAGGAAAAGTGGAGCCATGAAGAAAGGGGGTATTTTCTCCGCAGAATTTTGA
